>Addgene plasmid #136688 | BPV00914 pET21GG2 H6-TF-BECN (1-450) [VA-MA-LA] | addgene full sequence | sequence record 272126 | Addgene NGS Result
TAATACGACTCACTATAGGGGAATTGTGAGCGGATAACAATTCCCCTCTAGAAATAATTTTGTTTAACTT
TAAGAAGGAGATATACATATGGGTCATCATCATCACCATCATGGTAGC
[1296 nt withheld, positions 119-1414]
GGTGCAAGCACCGGATCCCTGGTTCCGCGTGGTAGCGCTAGCGAAAATCTGTATTTTCAGGGAATGGAAG
GTAGCAAAACCAGCAATAATAGCACCATGCAGGTTAGCTTTGTTTGTCAGCGTTGTAGCCAGCCGCTGAA
ACTGGATACCAGCTTTAAAATCCTGGATCGTGTTACCATTCAAGAACTGACCGCACCGCTGCTGACCACC
GCACAGGCAAAACCGGGTGAAACCCAAGAAGAAGAAACCAATTCAGGCGAAGAACCGTTTATTGAAACAC
CGCGTCAGGATGGTGTTAGCCGTCGTTTTATTCCGCCTGCACGTATGATGAGCACCGAAAGCGCAAATAG
CTTTACCCTGATTGGTGAAGCAAGTGATGGTGGCACCATGGAAAATCTGAGCCGTCGTCTGAAAGTTACC
GGTGACCTGTTTGATATCATGAGCGGTCAGACCGATGTTGATCATCCGCTGTGTGAAGAATGTACCGATA
CCCTGCTGGATCAGCTGGATACCCAACTGAATGTTACCGAAAATGAATGCCAGAACTATAAACGCTGTCT
GGAAATTCTGGAACAAATGAACGAAGATGATAGCGAACAGCTGCAGATGGAACTGAAAGAACTGGCACTG
GAAGAAGAACGTCTGATCCAAGAACTGGAAGATGTGGAAAAAAACCGTAAAATTGTGGCCGAGAATCTGG
AAAAAGTTCAGGCAGAAGCCGAACGCCTGGATCAAGAAGAGGCACAGTATCAGCGTGAATATAGCGAATT
TAAACGTCAGCAGCTGGAACTGGACGATGAACTGAAAAGCGCTGAAAATCAGGCGCGTTATGCACAGACC
CAGGCGGACAAACTGAAAAAAACGAATGTTTTTAACGCCACCTTTCACATTTGGCATAGTGGTCAGTTTG
GCACCATTAATAACTTTCGTCTGGGTCGTCTGCCGAGCGTTCCGGTTGAATGGAATGAAATTAATGCAGC
ATGGGGTCAGACAGTTCTGCTGCTGCATGCACTGGCCAATAAAATGGGTCTGAAATTCCAGCGTTATCGT
CTGGTTCCGTATGGTAATCATAGCTATCTGGAAAGCCTGACCGATAAAAGCAAAGAACTGCCGCTGTATT
GTAGCGGTGGTCTGCGTTTTTTTTGGGATAACAAATTTGATCATGCCATGGTGGCATTTCTGGATTGTGT
TCAGCAGTTTAAAGAAGAGGTTGAAAAAGGCGAAACCCGTTTTTGTCTGCCGTATCGTATGGATGTAGAA
AAAGGCAAAATTGAAGATACCGGTGGTAGTGGTGGTAGCTATAGCATTAAAACCCAGTTTAATAGCGAAG
AACAGTGGACCAAAGCCCTGAAATTTATGCTGACCAATCTGAAATGGGGTCTGGCATGGGTTAGCAGCCA
GTTTTATAACAAATAAAGCCTCGAGGGTGGTGGTAGCGATTATAAAGATGATGATGATAAAGGCCTGAAC
GATATCTTTGAAGCCCAGAAAATTGAATGGCACGAGTAAAAGCTTGTCGAGCACCACCACCACCACCACT
GAGATCCGGCTGCTAACAAAGCCCGAAAGGAAGCTGAGTTGGCTGCTGCCACCGCTGAGCAATAACTAGC
ATAACCCCTTGGGGCCTCTAAACGGGTCTTGAGGGGTTTTTTGCTGAAAGGAGGAACTATATCCGGATTG
GCGAATGGG
[124 nt withheld, positions 3104-3227]
C
[91 nt withheld, positions 3229-3319]
A
[49 nt withheld, positions 3321-3369]
CCTTTGACGTTGGAGTCCACGTTCTTT
[37 nt withheld, positions 3397-3433]
ACCCTATCTCGGTCTATTCTTTTGATTTATAAGGGATTTTGCCGATTTCGGCCTATTGGTTAAAAAATGA
GCTGATTTAACAAAAATTTAACGCGAATTTTAACAAAATATTAACGCTTACAATTTAGGTGGCACTTTTC
GGGGAAATGTGCGCGGAACCCCTATTTGTTTATTTTTCTAAATACATTCAAATATGTATCCGCTCATGAG
ACAATAACCCTGATAAATGCTTCAATAATATTGAAAAAGGAAGAGTATGAGTATTCAACATTTCCGTGTC
GCCCTTATTCCCTTTTTTGCGGCATTTTGCCTTCCTGTTTTTGCTCACCCAGAAACGCTGGTGAAAGTAA
AAGATGCTGAAGATCAGTTGGGTGCACGAGTGGGTTACATCGAACTGGATCTCAACAGCGGTAAGATCCT
TGAGAGTTTTCGCCCCGAAGAACGTTTTCCAATGATGAGCACTTTTAAAGTTCTGCTATGTGGCGCGGTA
TTATCCCGTATTGACGCCGGGCAAGAGCAACTCGGTCGCCGCATACACTATTCTCAGAATGACTTGGTTG
AGTACTCACCAGTCACAGAAAAGCATCTTACGGATGGCATGACAGTAAGAGAATTATGCAGTGCTGCCAT
AACCATGAGTGATAACACTGCGGCCAACTTACTTCTGACAACGATCGGAGGACCGAAGGAGCTAACCGCT
TTTTTGCACAACATGGGGGATCATGTAACTCGCCTTGATCGTTGGGAACCGGAGCTGAATGAAGCCATAC
CAAACGACGAGCGTGACACCACGATGCCTGCAGCAATGGCAACAACGTTGCGCAAACTATTAACTGGCGA
ACTACTTACTCTAGCTTCCCGGCAACAATTAATAGACTGGATGGAGGCGGATAAAGTTGCAGGACCACTT
CTGCGCTCGGCCCTTCCGGCTGGCTGGTTTATTGCTGATAAATCTGGAGCCGGTGAGCGTGGTAGTCGCG
GTATCATTGCAGCACTGGGGCCAGATGGTAAGCCCTCCCGTATCGTAGTTATCTACACGACGGGGAGTCA
GGCAACTATGGATGAACGAAATAGACAGATCGCTGAGATAGGTGCCTCACTGATTAAGCATTGGTAACTG
TCAGACCAAGTTTACTCATATATACTTTAGATTGATTTAAAACTTCATTTTTAATTTAAAAGGATCTAGG
TGAAGATCCTTTTTGATAATCTCATGACCAAAATCCCTTAACGTGAGTTTTCGTTCCACTGAGCGTCAGA
CCCCGTAGAAAAGATCAAAGGATCTTCTTGAGATCCTTTTTTTCTGCGCGTAATCTGCTGCTTGCAAACA
AAAAAACCACCGCTACCAGCGGTGGTTTGTTTGCCGGATCAAGAGCTACCAACTCTTTTTCCGAAGGTAA
CTGGCTTCAGCAGAGCGCAGATACCAAATACTGTCCTTCTAGTGTAGCCGTAGTTAGGCCACCACTTCAA
GAACTCTGTAGCACCGCCTACATACCTCGCTCTGCTAATCCTGTTACCAGTGGCTGCTGCCAGTGGCGAT
AAGTCGTGTCTTACCGGGTTGGACTCAAGACGATAGTTACCGGATAAGGCGCAGCGGTCGGGCTGAACGG
GGGGTTCGTGCACACAGCCCAGCTTGGAGCGAACGACCTACACCGAACTGAGATACCTACAGCGTGAGCT
ATGAGAAAGCGCCACGCTTCCCGAAGGGAGAAAGGCGGACAGGTATCCGGTAAGCGGCAGGGTCGGAACA
GGAGAGCGCACGAGGGAGCTTCCAGGGGGAAACGCCTGGTATCTTTATAGTCCTGTCGGGTTTCGCCACC
TCTGACTTGAGCGTCGATTTTTGTGATGCTCGTCAGGGGGGCGGAGCCTATGGAAAAACGCCAGCAACGC
GGCCTTTTTACGGTTCCTGGCCTTTTGCTGGCCTTTTGCTCACATGTTCTTTCCTGCGTTATCCCCTGAT
TCTGTGGATAACCGTATTACCGCCTTTGAGTGAGCTGATACCGCTCGCCGCAGCCGAACGACCGAGCGCA
GCGAGTCAGTGAGCGAGGAAGCGGAAGAGCGCCTGATGCGGTATTTTCTCCTTACGCATCTGTGCGGTAT
TTCACACCGCAATGGTGCACTCTCAGTACAATCTGCTCTGATGCCGCATAGTTAAGCCAGTATACACTCC
GCTATCGCTACGTGACTGGGTCATGGCTGCGCCCCGACACCCGCCAACACCCGCTGACGCGCCCTGACGG
GCTTGTCTGCTCCCGGCATCCGCTTACAGACAAGCTGTGACCGTCTCCGGGAGCTGCATGTGTCAGAGGT
TTTCACCGTCATCACCGAAACGCGCGAGGCAGCTGCGGTAAAGCTCATCAGCGTGGTCGTGAAGCGATTC
ACAGATGTCTGCCTGTTCATCCGCGTCCAGCTCGTTGAGTTTCTCCAGAAGCGTTAATGTCTGGCTTCTG
ATAAAGCGGGCCATGTTAAGGGCGGTTTTTTCCTGTTTGGTCACTGATGCCTCCGTGTAAGGGGGATTTC
TGTTCATGGGGGTAATGATACCGATGAAACGAGAGAGGATGCTCACGATACGGGTTACTGATGATGAACA
TGCCCGGTTACTGGAACGTTGTGAGGGTAAACAACTGGCGGTATGGATGCGGCGGGACCAGAGAAAAATC
ACTCAGGGTCAATGCCAGCGCTTCGTTAATACAGATGTAGGTGTTCCACAGGGTAGCCAGCAGCATCCTG
CGATGCAGATCCGGAACATAATGGTGCAGGGCGCTGACTTCCGCGTTTCCAGACTTTACGAAACACGGAA
ACCGAAGACCATTCATGTTGTTGCTCAGGTCGCAGACGTTTTGCAGCAGCAGTCGCTTCACGTTCGCTCG
CGTATCGGTGATTCATTCTGCTAACCAGTAAGGCAACCCCGCCAGCCTAGCCGGGTCCTCAACGACAGGA
GCACGATCATGCGCACCCGTGGGGCCGCCATGCCGGCGATAATGGCCTGCTTCTCGCCGAAACGTTTGGT
GGCGGGACCAGTGACGAAGGCTTGAGCGAGGGCGTGCAAGATTCCGAATACCGCAAGCGACAGGCCGATC
ATCGTCGCGCTCCAGCGAAAGCGGTCCTCGCCGAAAATGACCCAGAGCGCTGCCGGCACCTGTCCTACGA
GTTGCATGATAAAGAAGACAGTCATAAGTGCGGCGACGATAGTCATGCCCCGCGCCCACCGGAAGGAGCT
GACTGGGTTGAAGGCTCTCAAGGGCATCGGTCGAGATCCCGGTGCCTAATGAGTGAGCTAACTTACATTA
ATTGCGTTGCGCTCACTGCCCGCTTTCCAGTCGGGAAACCTGTCGTGCCAGCTGCATTAATGAATCGGCC
AACGCGCGGGGAGAGGCGGTTTGCGTATTGGGCGCCAGGGTGGTTTTTCTTTTCACCAGTGAGACGGGCA
ACAGCTGATTGCCCTTCACCGCCTGGCCCTGAGAGAGTTGCAGCAAGCGGTCCACGCTGGTTTGCCCCAG
CAGGCGAAAATCCTGTTTGATGGTGGTTAACGGCGGGATATAACATGAGCTGTCTTCGGTATCGTCGTAT
CCCACTACCGAGATATCCGCACCAACGCGCAGCCCGGACTCGGTAATGGCGCGCATTGCGCCCAGCGCCA
TCTGATCGTTGGCAACCAGCATCGCAGTGGGAACGATGCCCTCATTCAGCATTTGCATGGTTTGTTGAAA
ACCGGACATGGCACTCCAGTCGCCTTCCCGTTCCGCTATCGGCTGAATTTGATTGCGAGTGAGATATTTA
TGCCAGCCAGCCAGACGCAGACGCGCCGAGACAGAACTTAATGGGCCCGCTAACAGCGCGATTTGCTGGT
GACCCAATGCGACCAGATGCTCCACGCCCAGTCGCGTACCGTCTTCATGGGAGAAAATAATACTGTTGAT
GGGTGTCTGGTCAGAGACATCAAGAAATAACGCCGGAACATTAGTGCAGGCAGCTTCCACAGCAATGGCA
TCCTGGTCATCCAGCGGATAGTTAATGATCAGCCCACTGACGCGTTGCGCGAGAAGATTGTGCACCGCCG
CTTTACAGGCTTCGACGCCGCTTCGTTCTACCATCGACACCACCACGCTGGCACCCAGTTGATCGGCGCG
AGATTTAATCGCCGCGACAATTTGCGACGGCGCGTGCAGGGCCAGACTGGAGGTGGCAACGCCAATCAGC
AACGACTGTTTGCCCGCCAGTTGTTGTGCCACGCGGTTGGGAATGTAATTCAGCTCCGCCATCGCCGCTT
CCACTTTTTCCCGCGTTTTCGCAGAAACGTGGCTGGCCTGGTTCACCACGCGGGAAACGGTCTGATAAGA
GACACCGGCATACTCTGCGACATCGTATAACGTTACTGGTTTCACATTCACCACCCTGAATTGACTCTCT
TCCGGGCGCTATCATGCCATACCGCGAAAGGTTTTGCGCCATTCGATGGTGTCCGGGATCTCGACGCTCT
CCCTTATGCGACTCCTGCATTAGGAAGCAGCCCAGTAGTAGGTTGAGGCCGTTGAGCACCGCCGCCGCAA
GGAATGGTGCATGCAAGGAGATGGCGCCCAACAGTCCCCCGGCCACGGGGCCTGCCACCATACCCACGCC
GAAACAAGCGCTCATGAGCCCGAAGTGGCGAGCCCGATCTTCCCCATCGGTGATGTCGGCGATATAGGCG
CCAGCAACCGCACCTGTGGCGCCGGTGATGCCGGCCACGATGCGTCCGGCGTAGAGGATCGAGATCTCGA
TCCCGCGAAAT
Features (pLannotate 1.2.2; 20 found; start..end, strand, type, name):
      1..19      +  promoter       T7 promoter: promoter for bacteriophage T7 RNA polymerase
     20..44      +  protein_bind   lac operator: The lac repressor binds to the lac operator to inhibit transcription in E. coli. This inhibition can be relieved by adding lactose or isopropyl-β-D-thiogalactopyranoside (IPTG). lac repressor encoded by lacI
     59..81      +  RBS            RBS: efficient ribosome binding site from bacteriophage T7 gene 10 (Olins and Rangwala, 1989)
    119..1414    +  CDS            tig (sequence withheld): TIG_ECOBW - Experimental evidence at protein level: Swiss-Prot protein existence level 1. Involved in protein export. Acts as a chaperone by maintaining the newly synthesized protein in an open conformation. Functions as a peptidyl-prolyl cis-trans isomerase. From Escherichia coli (strain K12 / MC4100 / BW2952).
   1478..2827    +  CDS            BECN1: BECN1_HUMAN - Also known as GT197. Experimental evidence at protein level: Swiss-Prot protein existence level 1. Beclin-1-C 35 kDa localized to mitochondria can promote apoptosis; it induces the mitochondrial translocation of BAX and the release of proapoptotic factors. From Homo sapiens (Human).
   2936..2953    +  CDS            9xHis (fragment): 9xHis affinity tag
   2963..3012    +  CDS            SET1 (fragment): solubility-enhancement tag derived from T7 phage gene 10B
   3020..3067    +  terminator     T7 terminator: transcription terminator for bacteriophage T7 RNA polymerase
   3104..3532    +  rep_origin     f1 ori (sequence partly withheld): f1 bacteriophage origin of replication; arrow indicates direction of (+) strand synthesis
   3585..3689    +  promoter       AmpR promoter: bla
   3690..4550    +  CDS            AmpR: β-lactamase; bla; confers resistance to ampicillin, carbenicillin, and related antibiotics
   4721..5309    +  rep_origin     ori: high-copy-number ColE1/pMB1/pBR322/pUC origin of replication
   5495..5634    -  misc_feature   bom: basis of mobility region from pBR322
   5736..5927    -  CDS            rop: Rop protein, which maintains plasmids at low copy number; rop
   5944..6324    +  CDS            YPB1_ECOLX: Protein predicted: Swiss-Prot protein existence level 4. From Escherichia coli.
   6396..6687    -  CDS            TcR (fragment): tetracycline efflux protein; tet; confers resistance to tetracycline
   6702..6723    -  protein_bind   CAP binding site: CAP binding activates transcription in the presence of cAMP. E. coli catabolite activator protein
   6736..7818    -  CDS            lacI: lac repressor; lacI; The lac repressor binds to the lac operator to inhibit transcription in E. coli. This inhibition can be relieved by adding lactose or isopropyl-β-D-thiogalactopyranoside (IPTG).
   7819..7896    -  promoter       lacI promoter: lacI
   7904..8183    -  CDS            TcR (fragment): tetracycline efflux protein; tet; confers resistance to tetracycline
