[The description below was written by a language model from this plasmid's Addgene catalogue record and pLannotate feature annotations shown in this document.]
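Description:
BPV00914 pET21GG2 H6-TF-BECN (1-450) [VA-MA-LA] is an approximately 8.2 kb bacterial expression plasmid built on a pET21b backbone; the "GG" in its name and the destroyed BsaI sites at both junctions suggest a version adapted for Golden Gate-style cloning. It is maintained in E. coli through a ColE1/pBR322-type origin accompanied by the bom and rop elements, and is selected with ampicillin via the β-lactamase gene. An f1 origin is also present. Short tetracycline-resistance fragments in the annotation are non-functional remnants of the pBR322 lineage.

The payload is a synthetic, E. coli codon-optimised open reading frame encoding full-length human Beclin-1 (residues 1–450) fused at its N-terminus to a hexahistidine tag and E. coli Trigger Factor (tig), a chaperone used here as a solubility-enhancing partner. Transcription is driven by a T7 promoter with an adjacent lac operator and the T7 gene 10 ribosome binding site, and ends at the T7 terminator. The plasmid-borne lacI gene supplies repressor, so expression is IPTG-inducible in hosts that provide T7 RNA polymerase. The feature table does not separately annotate the N-terminal His tag. It does pick up a His-tag fragment downstream of the BECN1 coding region, which is probably the native pET21b C-terminal tag sequence, but the record does not say whether it is translated.

Beclin-1 carries three alanine substitutions (V250A, M254A, L261A) placed at the interface between the coiled-coil and the ECD/BARA domain. The construct is intended for producing recombinant mutant protein for purification, and the associated publication examines how these domains contribute to Beclin-1 homodimerisation.
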