Addgene plasmid #136688: BPV00914 pET21GG2 H6-TF-BECN (1-450) [VA-MA-LA]
Purpose: Expresses the full-length Beclin-1 protein (a.a. 1-450) with a N-terminal hexa-Histidine and solubility tag (i.e., Trigger Factor). Three mutations are added to the CC and ECD/BARA interface.
Depositing lab: Colin Garvie. Depositing organization: Broad Institute. Publication: The Autophagy-Related Beclin-1 Protein Requires the Coiled-Coil and BARA Domains To Form a Homodimer with Submicromolar Affinity. Ranaghan MJ, Durney MA, Mesleh MF, McCarren PR, Garvie CW, Daniels DS, Carey KL, Skepner AP, Levine B, Perez JR. Biochemistry. 2017 Dec 26;56(51):6639-6651. doi: 10.1021/acs.biochem.7b00936. Epub 2017 Dec 14. PubMed 29185708.
Backbone
  Vector backbone: pET21b
  Total vector size (bp): 8208
  Vector type: Bacterial Expression
Growth in bacteria
  Bacterial resistance: Ampicillin, 100 μg/mL
  Growth temperature: 37°C
  Growth strain: DH5alpha
  Growth instructions: Large-scale expression of BECN1 fusion proteins was performed by growing cultures in TB at 37 °C with orbital shaking at 180 rpm to mid-log phase (A600 ∼ 0.6−0.8), cooling cultures to 18 °C for 30 min before induction with 0.5 mM isopropyl β-D-1-thiogalactopyranoside, and growing the induced cultures for 18 h at 18 °C. Cell pellets were harvested via centrifugation and stored at −50 °C.
  Copy number: Unknown
Gene/Insert
  Gene/Insert name: Beclin-1 (alt name: BECN)
  Species: H. sapiens (human)
  Insert size (bp): 2830
  Mutation: DNA optimized for E. coli expression w/ three mutations [V250A-M254A-L261A]
  GenBank ID: AF139131 AF139131
  Entrez Gene: BECN1 (a.k.a. ATG6, VPS30, beclin1)
  Promoter: T7
  Tag / fusion protein: Trigger Factor (N terminal on insert)
  Cloning method: Restriction Enzyme; 5′ cloning site BsaI (destroyed during cloning); 3′ cloning site BsaI (destroyed during cloning)
  Sequencing primers: 5′ T7 promoter; 3′ T7 terminator
Resource information
  A portion of this plasmid was derived from a plasmid made by: Synthesized via GeneArt
Terms and licenses: Academic/Nonprofit Terms; Industry Terms: Not Available to Industry
Depositor comments: Large-scale expression of the BECN1 fusion protein was performed by growing cultures in TB at 37 °C with orbital shaking at 180 rpm to mid-log phase (A600 ∼ 0.6−0.8), cooling cultures to 18 °C for 30 min before induction with 0.5 mM isopropyl β-D-1-thiogalactopyranoside, and growing the induced cultures for 18 h at 18 °C. Cell pellets were harvested via centrifugation and stored at −50 °C. See Ranaghan et al. (2017) [DOI: 10.1021/acs.biochem.7b00936] for purification methods.
How to cite: BPV00914 pET21GG2 H6-TF-BECN (1-450) [VA-MA-LA] was a gift from Colin Garvie (Addgene plasmid # 136688 ; http://n2t.net/addgene:136688 ; RRID:Addgene_136688)
