>Addgene plasmid #136688 | BPV00914 pET21GG2 H6-TF-BECN (1-450) [VA-MA-LA] | depositor partial sequence | sequence record 263853 | T7 promoter + RBS + H6-tag + Trigger Factor + Beclin-1
TAATACGACTCACTATAGGGGAATTGTGAGCGGATAACAATTCCCCTCTAGAAATAATTTTGTTTAACTT
TAAGAAGGAGATATACATATGGGTCATCATCATCACCATCATGGTAGC
[1296 nt withheld, positions 119-1414]
GGTGCAAGCACCGGATCCCTGGTTCCGCGTGGTAGCGCTAGCGAAAATCTGTATTTTCAGGGAATGGAAG
GTAGCAAAACCAGCAATAATAGCACCATGCAGGTTAGCTTTGTTTGTCAGCGTTGTAGCCAGCCGCTGAA
ACTGGATACCAGCTTTAAAATCCTGGATCGTGTTACCATTCAAGAACTGACCGCACCGCTGCTGACCACC
GCACAGGCAAAACCGGGTGAAACCCAAGAAGAAGAAACCAATTCAGGCGAAGAACCGTTTATTGAAACAC
CGCGTCAGGATGGTGTTAGCCGTCGTTTTATTCCGCCTGCACGTATGATGAGCACCGAAAGCGCAAATAG
CTTTACCCTGATTGGTGAAGCAAGTGATGGTGGCACCATGGAAAATCTGAGCCGTCGTCTGAAAGTTACC
GGTGACCTGTTTGATATCATGAGCGGTCAGACCGATGTTGATCATCCGCTGTGTGAAGAATGTACCGATA
CCCTGCTGGATCAGCTGGATACCCAACTGAATGTTACCGAAAATGAATGCCAGAACTATAAACGCTGTCT
GGAAATTCTGGAACAAATGAACGAAGATGATAGCGAACAGCTGCAGATGGAACTGAAAGAACTGGCACTG
GAAGAAGAACGTCTGATCCAAGAACTGGAAGATGTGGAAAAAAACCGTAAAATTGTGGCCGAGAATCTGG
AAAAAGTTCAGGCAGAAGCCGAACGCCTGGATCAAGAAGAGGCACAGTATCAGCGTGAATATAGCGAATT
TAAACGTCAGCAGCTGGAACTGGACGATGAACTGAAAAGCGCTGAAAATCAGGCGCGTTATGCACAGACC
CAGGCGGACAAACTGAAAAAAACGAATGTTTTTAACGCCACCTTTCACATTTGGCATAGTGGTCAGTTTG
GCACCATTAATAACTTTCGTCTGGGTCGTCTGCCGAGCGTTCCGGTTGAATGGAATGAAATTAATGCAGC
ATGGGGTCAGACAGTTCTGCTGCTGCATGCACTGGCCAATAAAATGGGTCTGAAATTCCAGCGTTATCGT
CTGGTTCCGTATGGTAATCATAGCTATCTGGAAAGCCTGACCGATAAAAGCAAAGAACTGCCGCTGTATT
GTAGCGGTGGTCTGCGTTTTTTTTGGGATAACAAATTTGATCATGCCATGGTGGCATTTCTGGATTGTGT
TCAGCAGTTTAAAGAAGAGGTTGAAAAAGGCGAAACCCGTTTTTGTCTGCCGTATCGTATGGATGTAGAA
AAAGGCAAAATTGAAGATACCGGTGGTAGTGGTGGTAGCTATAGCATTAAAACCCAGTTTAATAGCGAAG
AACAGTGGACCAAAGCCCTGAAATTTATGCTGACCAATCTGAAATGGGGTCTGGCATGGGTTAGCAGCCA
GTTTTATAACAAATAA
